Addgene plasmid #157343: pD649-HAsp-UNC5C-COMP5AP-AviTag-9xHis
Purpose: Mammalian expression of cell-surface protein extracellular domain fused to COMP5AP-AviTag-9xHis. Protein is secreted from cells.
Depositing lab: Chris Garcia. Depositing organization: Stanford University. Publication: A Human IgSF Cell-Surface Interactome Reveals a Complex Network of Protein-Protein Interactions. Wojtowicz WM, Vielmetter J, Fernandes RA, Siepe DH, Eastman CL, Chisholm GB, Cox S, Klock H, Anderson PW, Rue SM, Miller JJ, Glaser SM, Bragstad ML, Vance J, Lam AW, Lesley SA, Zinn K, Garcia KC. Cell. 2020 Aug 20;182(4):1027-1043.e17. doi: 10.1016/j.cell.2020.07.025. PubMed 32822567.
Backbone
  Vector backbone: pD649
  Backbone size w/o insert (bp): 7153
  Vector type: Mammalian Expression
Growth in bacteria
  Bacterial resistance: Ampicillin, 100 μg/mL
  Growth temperature: 37°C
  Growth strain: DH5alpha
  Copy number: High Copy
Gene/Insert
  Gene/Insert name: UNC5C
  Species: H. sapiens (human)
  Insert size (bp): 1020
  Entrez Gene: UNC5C (a.k.a. UNC5H3)
  Promoter: CMV/SP6
  Tag / fusion protein: COMP5AP-AviTag-9xHis (C terminal on backbone)
  Cloning method: Restriction Enzyme; 5′ cloning site GCGGCCGC (not destroyed); 3′ cloning site GGCGCGCC (not destroyed)
  Sequencing primers: 5′ ATTTAGGTGACACTATAG; 3′ CGTCGCACTCCATCACGGTG
Resource information
  A portion of this plasmid was derived from a plasmid made by: synthesis by ThermoFisher
Terms and licenses: Academic/Nonprofit Terms; Industry Terms: Not Available to Industry
Depositor comments: Some plasmids in this collection may have an IS4-like element ISVsa5 family transposase upstream of the CMV promoter.
How to cite: pD649-HAsp-UNC5C-COMP5AP-AviTag-9xHis was a gift from Chris Garcia (Addgene plasmid # 157343 ; http://n2t.net/addgene:157343 ; RRID:Addgene_157343)
