[The description below was written by a language model from this plasmid's Addgene catalogue record and pLannotate feature annotations shown in this document.]
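Description:
pD649-HAsp-UNC5C-COMP5AP-AviTag-9xHis is a mammalian expression plasmid of about 8.2 kb, built on the pD649 backbone, for producing the extracellular domain of the human netrin receptor UNC5C as a secreted, tagged fusion protein. It is propagated in E. coli from a high-copy ColE1/pUC-type origin under ampicillin selection (AmpR, β-lactamase). A second cassette places a puromycin N-acetyltransferase coding sequence under the SV40 early promoter and the bacterial EM7 promoter, followed by an SV40 polyadenylation signal, which could allow puromycin selection of transfected cells. The short KanR, lacZα, ble and f1 ori matches in the feature table are fragments that appear to be backbone remnants rather than functional elements.

Expression is driven by the CMV enhancer and promoter, followed by a partial CMV intron A. An SP6 promoter sits just upstream of the coding region and serves as a sequencing primer site. The open reading frame begins with a signal peptide, named HAsp in the plasmid title although the annotation software matches part of it to an immunoglobulin heavy-chain leader. It continues with the roughly 1 kb UNC5C ectodomain, cloned between preserved NotI and AscI sites. Downstream, supplied by the backbone, are a rat COMP coiled-coil segment that pentamerises the fusion, human placental alkaline phosphatase as an enzymatic reporter, an AviTag for site-specific biotinylation, and a polyhistidine tag for purification (9xHis by name, annotated as 8xHis). A bGH polyadenylation signal ends the transcript.

Pentamerisation raises avidity, so the secreted protein suits detection of weak receptor–ligand contacts, with alkaline phosphatase activity as the readout. The plasmid belongs to a collection made for mapping interactions among human cell-surface proteins. The depositor notes that some plasmids in the collection may carry an IS4-like transposase insertion upstream of the CMV promoter, though none is annotated here.
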