Features (pLannotate 1.2.2; 24 found; start..end, strand, type, name):
    119..143     -  CDS            KanR (fragment): aminoglycoside phosphotransferase; aph(3')-Ia; confers resistance to kanamycin
    254..842     +  rep_origin     ori: high-copy-number ColE1/pMB1/pBR322/pUC origin of replication
   1067..1084    +  terminator     rrnB T2 terminator (fragment): transcription terminator T2 from the E. coli rrnB gene
   1109..1128    -  CDS            lacZα (fragment): LacZα fragment of β-galactosidase; lacZ fragment
   1584..1600    +  protein_bind   lac operator: The lac repressor binds to the lac operator to inhibit transcription in E. coli. This inhibition can be relieved by adding lactose or isopropyl-β-D-thiogalactopyranoside (IPTG). lac repressor encoded by lacI
   1843..2146    +  enhancer       CMV enhancer: human cytomegalovirus immediate early enhancer
   2147..2350    +  promoter       CMV promoter: human cytomegalovirus (CMV) immediate early promoter
   2486..2529    +  intron         CMV intron (fragment): modified intron A from human cytomegalovirus
   2581..2599    +  promoter       SP6 promoter: promoter for bacteriophage SP6 RNA polymerase
   2603..2640    +  CDS            IgH signal sequence (fragment): signal sequence from the mouse immunoglobulin heavy chain variable region
   2740..3768    +  CDS            UNC5C (fragment): UNC5C_HUMAN - Also known as UNC5H3. Experimental evidence at protein level: Swiss-Prot protein existence level 1. Receptor for netrin required for axon guidance (By similarity). Mediates axon repulsion of neuronal growth cones in the developing nervous system upon ligand binding (By similarity). NTN1/Netrin-1 binding might cause dissociation of UNC5C from polymerized TUBB3 in microtubules and thereby lead to increased microtubule dynamics and axon repulsion (PubMed:28483977). Axon repulsion in growth cones may also be caused by its association with DCC that may trigger signaling for repulsion
   3865..4044    +  CDS            Comp (fragment): COMP_RAT - Experimental evidence at protein level: Swiss-Prot protein existence level 1. May play a role in the structural integrity of cartilage via its interaction with other extracellular matrix proteins such as the collagens and fibronectin. Can mediate the interaction of chondrocytes with the cartilage extracellular matrix through interaction with cell surface integrin receptors. Could play a role in the pathogenesis of osteoarthritis. Potent suppressor of apoptosis in both primary chondrocytes and transformed cells. Suppresses apoptosis by blocking the activation of caspase-3 and by indu
   4032..5484    +  CDS            SEAP (fragment): secreted alkaline phosphatase from human placenta The natural enzyme has a C-terminal transmembrane sequence that is replaced by a GPI anchor.
   5509..5550    +  CDS            AviTag™ (fragment): peptide tag that allows for enzymatic biotinylation
   5554..5577    +  CDS            8xHis: 8xHis affinity tag
   5723..5834    +  polyA_signal   bGH poly(A) signal: bovine growth hormone polyadenylation signal
   5835..5943    +  rep_origin     f1 ori (fragment): f1 bacteriophage origin of replication; arrow indicates direction of (+) strand synthesis
   5957..6286    +  promoter       SV40 promoter: SV40 enhancer and early promoter
   6334..6381    +  promoter       EM7 promoter: synthetic bacterial promoter&nbsp
   6400..6999    +  CDS            PuroR (fragment): puromycin N-acetyltransferase; pac from Streptomyces; confers resistance to puromycin
   7009..7134    +  CDS            ble (fragment): BLE_KLEPN - Experimental evidence at protein level: Swiss-Prot protein existence level 1. Binding protein with a strong affinity to the bleomycin family of antibiotics. Binds to CL990; an antimitotic-antibiotic compound. From Klebsiella pneumoniae.
   7129..7250    +  polyA_signal   SV40 poly(A) signal: SV40 polyadenylation signal
   7303..8163    -  CDS            AmpR: β-lactamase; bla; confers resistance to ampicillin, carbenicillin, and related antibiotics
   8166..89      -  promoter       AmpR promoter (fragment) (across the origin): bla
>Addgene plasmid #157343 | pD649-HAsp-UNC5C-COMP5AP-AviTag-9xHis | addgene full sequence | sequence record 469223 | Addgene NGS Result
TTTCAATATTATTGAAGCATTTATCAGGGTTATTGTCTCATGAGCGGATACATATTTGAATGTATTTAGA
AAAATAAACAAATAGGGGTCAGTGTTACAACCAATTAACCAATTCTGAACATTATCGCGAGCCCATTTAT
ACCTGAATATGGCTCATAACACCCCTTGCTCATGACCAAAATCCCTTAACGTGAGTTACGCGCGCGTCGT
TCCACTGAGCGTCAGACCCCGTAGAAAAGATCAAAGGATCTTCTTGAGATCCTTTTTTTCTGCGCGTAAT
CTGCTGCTTGCAAACAAAAAAACCACCGCTACCAGCGGTGGTTTGTTTGCCGGATCAAGAGCTACCAACT
CTTTTTCCGAAGGTAACTGGCTTCAGCAGAGCGCAGATACCAAATACTGTTCTTCTAGTGTAGCCGTAGT
TAGCCCACCACTTCAAGAACTCTGTAGCACCGCCTACATACCTCGCTCTGCTAATCCTGTTACCAGTGGC
TGCTGCCAGTGGCGATAAGTCGTGTCTTACCGGGTTGGACTCAAGACGATAGTTACCGGATAAGGCGCAG
CGGTCGGGCTGAACGGGGGGTTCGTGCACACAGCCCAGCTTGGAGCGAACGACCTACACCGAACTGAGAT
ACCTACAGCGTGAGCTATGAGAAAGCGCCACGCTTCCCGAAGGGAGAAAGGCGGACAGGTATCCGGTAAG
CGGCAGGGTCGGAACAGGAGAGCGCACGAGGGAGCTTCCAGGGGGAAACGCCTGGTATCTTTATAGTCCT
GTCGGGTTTCGCCACCTCTGACTTGAGCGTCGATTTTTGTGATGCTCGTCAGGGGGGCGGAGCCTATGGA
AAAACGCCAGCAACGCGGCCTTTTTACGGTTCCTGGCCTTTTGCTGGCCTTTTGCTCACATGTTCTTTCC
TGCGTTATCCCCTGATTCTGTGGATAACCGTATTACCGCCTTTGAGTGAGCTGATACCGCTCGCCGCAGC
CGAACGACCGAGCGCAGCGAGTCAGTGAGCGAGGAAGCGGAAGGCGAGAGTAGGGAACTGCCAGGCATCA
AACTAAGCAGAAGGCCCCTGACGGATGGCCTTTTTGCGTTTCTACAAACTCTTTCTGTGTTGTAAAACGA
CGGCCAGTCTTAAGCTCGGGCCCCCTGGGCGGTTCTGATAACGAGTAATCGTTAATCCGCAAATAACGTA
AAAACCCGCTTCGGCGGGTTTTTTTATGGGGGGAGTTTAGGGAAAGAGCATTTGTCAGAATATTTAAGGG
CGCCTGTCACTTTGCTTGATATATGAGAATTATTTAACCTTATAAATGAGAAAAAAGCAACGCACTTTAA
ATAAGATACGTTGCTTTTTCGATTGATGAACACCTATAATTAAACTATTCATCTATTATTTATGATTTTT
TGTATATACAATATTTCTAGTTTGTTAAAGAGAATTAAGAAAATAAATCTCGAAAATAATAAAGGGAAAA
TCAGTTTTTGATATCAAAATTATACATGTCAACGATAATACAAAATATAATACAAACTATAAGATGTTAT
CAGTATTTATTATCATTTAGAATAAATTTTGTGTCGCCCTTAATTGTGAGCGGATAACAATTACGAGCTT
CATGCACAGTGGCGTTGACTCAATATTGGCCATTAGCCATATTATTCATTGGTTATATAGCATAAATCAA
TATTGGCTATTGGCCATTGCATACGTTGTATCTATATCATAATATGTACATTTATATTGGCTCATGTCCA
ATATGACCGCCATGTTGGCATTGATTATTGACTAGTTATTAATAGTAATCAATTACGGGGTCATTAGTTC
ATAGCCCATATATGGAGTTCCGCGTTACATAACTTACGGTAAATGGCCCGCCTGGCTGACCGCCCAACGA
CCCCCGCCCATTGACGTCAATAATGACGTATGTTCCCATAGTAACGCCAATAGGGACTTTCCATTGACGT
CAATGGGTGGAGTATTTACGGTAAACTGCCCACTTGGCAGTACATCAAGTGTATCATATGCCAAGTACGC
CCCCTATTGACGTCAATGACGGTAAATGGCCCGCCTGGCATTATGCCCAGTACATGACCTTATGGGACTT
TCCTACTTGGCAGTACATCTACGTATTAGTCATCGCTATTACCATGGTGATGCGGTTTTGGCAGTACATC
AATGGGCGTGGATAGCGGTTTGACTCACGGGGATTTCCAAGTCTCCACCCCATTGACGTCAATGGGAGTT
TGTTTTGGCACCAAAATCAACGGGACTTTCCAAAATGTCGTAACAACTCCGCCCCATTGACGCAAATGGG
CGGTAGGCGTGTACGGTGGGAGGTCTATATAAGCAGAGCTCGTTTAGTGAACCGTCAGATCGCCTGGAGA
CGCCATCCACGCTGTTTTGACCTCCATAGAAGACACCGGGACCGATCCAGCCTCCGCGGCCGGGAACGGT
GCATTGGAACGCGGATTCCCCGTGCCAAGAGTGACGTAAGTACCGCCTATAGAGTCTATAGGCCCACCCC
CTTGGCTTCGTTAGAACGCGGCTACAATTAATACATAACCTTATGTATCATACACATACGATTTAGGTGA
CACTATAGAATAACATCCACTTTGCCTTTCTCTCCACAGGTGTCCACTCCCAGGTCCAACTGCACCTCGG
TTCTATCGAAAACGCGCCTGCTAGCGCCACCATGAAGACCATCATTGCCCTGAGCTACATCTTCTGCCTG
GTGTTCGCTGCGGCCGCCCAGGATGATGATTTCTTCCACGAGCTGCCCGAGACATTCCCCAGCGATCCTC
CAGAACCTCTGCCTCACTTCCTGATCGAGCCCGAAGAGGCCTACATCGTGAAGAACAAGCCCGTGAACCT
GTACTGCAAGGCCTCTCCTGCCACACAGATCTACTTCAAGTGCAACAGCGAGTGGGTGCACCAGAAAGAC
CACATCGTGGACGAGAGAGTGGACGAAACAAGCGGCCTGATCGTGCGGGAAGTGTCCATCGAGATCAGCA
GACAGCAGGTCGAGGAACTGTTCGGCCCTGAGGATTACTGGTGCCAGTGTGTGGCTTGGTCTAGCGCCGG
CACCACAAAGTCCAGAAAGGCCTATGTGCGGATCGCCTACCTGAGAAAGACCTTCGAGCAAGAGCCCCTG
GGCAAAGAGGTGTCCCTTGAACAAGAGGTGCTGCTGCAGTGTAGACCTCCTGAGGGAATTCCTGTGGCCG
AGGTGGAATGGCTGAAGAACGAGGACATCATCGACCCCGTGGAAGATCGGAACTTCTACATCACCATCGA
CCACAACCTGATCATCAAGCAGGCCAGACTGAGCGACACCGCCAATTACACCTGTGTGGCCAAGAACATC
GTGGCCAAGCGGAAGTCTACCACCGCCACAGTGATCGTGTATGTGAATGGCGGCTGGTCCACCTGGACAG
AGTGGTCCGTGTGCAATAGCAGATGCGGCAGAGGCTACCAGAAGCGGACCAGAACCTGCACCAATCCTGC
TCCTCTGAACGGCGGAGCCTTTTGTGAAGGCCAGTCTGTGCAGAAGATCGCCTGCACCACACTGTGCCCT
GTGGATGGAAGATGGACCCCTTGGAGCAAGTGGTCTACCTGTGGCACCGAGTGCACCCATTGGCGGAGAA
GAGAATGTACAGCCCCTGCTCCAAAGAACGGCGGCAAGGATTGTGATGGCCTGGTGCTGCAGAGCAAGAA
CTGCACCGATGGCCTGTGTATGCAGACAGCCCCAGATTCCGACGACGTGGCCCTTTATGGCGCGCCGGAA
GATCAAGTTGATCCAAGATTGATTGATGGCAAGGGCGGATCTCTGGAGGTGCTGTTCCAGGGACCAGGCG
GAAGCGGCAATCCCGGCGGCGATCTGGCCCCCCAGATGCTGCGCGAGCTGCAGGAGACCAATGCCGCCCT
GCAGGACGTGCGCGAGCTGCTGCGCCACCGCGTGAAGGAGATCACCTTCCTGAAGAACACCGTGATGGAG
TGCGACGCCTGCGGTATGCAGCCCTCTAGAGGCTCCGGCTCCATCATCCCAGTTGAGGAGGAGAACCCGG
ACTTCTGGAACCGCGAGGCAGCCGAGGCCCTGGGTGCCGCCAAGAAGCTGCAGCCTGCACAGACAGCCGC
CAAGAACCTCATCATCTTCCTGGGCGATGGGATGGGGGTGTCTACGGTGACAGCTGCCAGGATCCTAAAA
GGGCAGAAGAAGGACAAACTGGGGCCTGAGATACCCCTGGCCATGGACCGCTTCCCATATGTGGCTCTGT
CCAAGACATACAATGTAGACAAACATGTGCCAGACAGTGGAGCCACAGCCACGGCCTACCTGTGCGGGGT
CAAGGGCAACTTCCAGACCATTGGCTTGAGTGCAGCCGCCCGCTTTAACCAGTGCAACACGACACGCGGC
AACGAGGTCATCTCCGTGATGAATCGGGCCAAGAAAGCAGGGAAGTCAGTGGGAGTGGTAACCACCACAC
GAGTGCAGCACGCCTCGCCAGCCGGCACCTACGCCCACACGGTGAACCGCAACTGGTACTCGGACGCCGA
CGTGCCTGCCTCGGCCCGCCAGGAGGGGTGCCAGGACATCGCTACGCAGCTCATCTCCAACATGGACATT
GACGTGATCCTAGGTGGAGGCCGAAAGTACATGTTTCGCATGGGAACCCCAGACCCTGAGTACCCAGATG
ACTACAGCCAAGGTGGGACCAGGCTGGACGGGAAGAATCTGGTGCAGGAATGGCTGGCGAAGCGCCAGGG
TGCCCGGTATGTGTGGAACCGCACTGAGCTCATGCAGGCTTCCCTGGACCCGTCTGTGACCCATCTCATG
GGTCTCTTTGAGCCTGGAGACATGAAATACGAGATCCACCGAGACTCCACACTGGACCCCTCCCTGATGG
AGATGACAGAGGCTGCCCTGCGCCTGCTGAGCAGGAACCCCCGCGGCTTCTTCCTCTTCGTGGAGGGTGG
TCGCATCGACCATGGTCATCATGAAAGCAGGGCTTACCGGGCACTGACTGAGACGATCATGTTCGACGAC
GCCATTGAGAGGGCGGGCCAGCTCACCAGCGAGGAGGACACGCTGAGCCTCGTCACTGCCGACCACTCCC
ACGTCTTCTCCTTCGGAGGCTACCCCCTGCGAGGGAGCTCCATCTTCGGGCTGGCCCCTGGCAAGGCCCG
GGACAGGAAGGCCTACACGGTCCTCCTATACGGAAACGGTCCAGGCTATGTGCTCAAGGACGGCGCCCGG
CCGGATGTTACCGAGAGCGAGAGCGGGAGCCCCGAGTATCGGCAGCAGTCAGCAGTGCCCCTGGACGAAG
AGACCCACGCAGGCGAGGACGTGGCGGTGTTCGCGCGCGGCCCGCAGGCGCACCTGGTTCACGGCGTGCA
GGAGCAGACCTTCATAGCGCACGTCATGGCCTTCGCCGCCTGCCTGGAGCCCTACACCGCCTGCGACCTG
GCGCCCCCCGCCGGCACCACCGACGCCGCGCACCCGGGTGGCGGAGGACTGAACGACATCTTCGAGGCTC
AGAAAATCGAATGGCACGAACATCACCATCACCATCACCATCACCATTAAGGCCGGCCTGTAGTCACTGG
CACAACGCGTTACCCGGTAAGCCAATCGGGTATACACGGTCGTCATACTGCAGACAGGGTTCTTCTACTT
TGCAAGATAGTCTTGAGTAGTAAAATAAATAGATAGAGAAAATCAGCCTCGACTGTGCCTTCTAGTTGCC
AGCCATCTGTTGTTTGCCCCTCCCCCGTGCCTTCCTTGACCCTGGAAGGTGCCACTCCCACTGTCCTTTC
CTAATAAAATGAGGAAATTGCATCACAACACTCAACCCTATCTCGGTCTATTCTTTTGATTTATAAGGGA
TTTTGCCGATTTCGGCCTATTGGTTAAAAAATGAGCTGATTTAACAAAAATTTAACGCGAATTAATTCTG
TGGAATGTGTGTCAGTTAGGGTGTGGAAAGTCCCCAGGCTCCCCAGCAGGCAGAAGTATGCAAAGCATGC
ATCTCAATTAGTCAGCAACCAGGTGTGGAAAGTCCCCAGGCTCCCCAGCAGGCAGAAGTATGCAAAGCAT
GCATCTCAATTAGTCAGCAACCATAGTCCCGCCCCTAACTCCGCCCATCCCGCCCCTAACTCCGCCCAGT
TCCGCCCATTCTCCGCCCCATGGCTGACTAATTTTTTTTATTTATGCAGAGGCCGAGGCCGCCTCTGCCT
CTGAGCTATTCCAGAAGTAGTGAGGAGGCTTTTTTGGAGGCCTAGGCTTTTGCAAAAAGCTCCCGGGAGC
TTGTATATCCATTTTCGGATCTGATCAGCACGTGTTGACAATTAATCATCGGCATAGTATATCGGCATAG
TATAATACGACAAGGTGAGGAACTAAACCATGACCGAGTACAAGCCCACGGTGCGCCTCGCCACCCGCGA
CGACGTCCCCAGGGCCGTACGCACCCTCGCCGCCGCGTTCGCCGACTACCCCGCCACGCGCCACACCGTC
GATCCGGACCGCCACATCGAGCGGGTCACCGAGCTGCAAGAACTCTTCCTCACGCGCGTCGGGCTCGACA
TCGGCAAGGTGTGGGTCGCGGACGACGGCGCCGCGGTGGCGGTCTGGACCACGCCGGAGAGCGTCGAAGC
GGGGGCGGTGTTCGCCGAGATCGGCCCGCGCATGGCCGAGTTGAGCGGTTCCCGGCTGGCCGCGCAGCAA
CAGATGGAAGGCCTCCTGGCGCCGCACCGGCCCAAGGAGCCCGCGTGGTTCCTGGCCACCGTCGGCGTCT
CGCCCGACCACCAGGGCAAGGGTCTGGGCAGCGCCGTCGTGCTCCCCGGAGTGGAGGCGGCCGAGCGCGC
CGGGGTGCCCGCCTTCCTGGAGACATCCGCGCCCCGCAACCTCCCCTTCTACGAGCGGCTCGGCTTCACC
GTCACCGCCGACGTCGAGGTGCCCGAAGGACCGCGCACCTGGTGCATGACCCGCAAGCCCGGTGCCTGAC
ACGTGCTACGAGATTTCGATTCCACCGCCGCCTTCTATGAAAGGTTGGGCTTCGGAATCGTTTTCCGGGA
CGCCGGCTGGATGATCCTCCAGCGCGGGGATCTCATGCTGGAGTTCTTCGCCCACCCCAACTTGTTTATT
GCAGCTTATAATGGTTACAAATAAAGCAATAGCATCACAAATTTCACAAATAAAGCATTTTTTTCACTGC
ATTCTAGTTGTGGTTTGTCCAAACTCATCAATGTATCTTATCATGTCTGTATACCGTCGACCTCTAGCTA
GAGCTTGGCGTAATCATGGTCATTACCAATGCTTAATCAGTGAGGCACCTATCTCAGCGATCTGTCTATT
TCGTTCATCCATAGTTGCCTGACTCCCCGTCGTGTAGATAACTACGATACGGGAGGGCTTACCATCTGGC
CCCAGCGCTGCGATGATACCGCGAGAACCACGCTCACCGGCTCCGGATTTATCAGCAATAAACCAGCCAG
CCGGAAGGGCCGAGCGCAGAAGTGGTCCTGCAACTTTATCCGCCTCCATCCAGTCTATTAATTGTTGCCG
GGAAGCTAGAGTAAGTAGTTCGCCAGTTAATAGTTTGCGCAACGTTGTTGCCATCGCTACAGGCATCGTG
GTGTCACGCTCGTCGTTTGGTATGGCTTCATTCAGCTCCGGTTCCCAACGATCAAGGCGAGTTACATGAT
CCCCCATGTTGTGCAAAAAAGCGGTTAGCTCCTTCGGTCCTCCGATCGTTGTCAGAAGTAAGTTGGCCGC
AGTGTTATCACTCATGGTTATGGCAGCACTGCATAATTCTCTTACTGTCATGCCATCCGTAAGATGCTTT
TCTGTGACTGGTGAGTACTCAACCAAGTCATTCTGAGAATAGTGTATGCGGCGACCGAGTTGCTCTTGCC
CGGCGTCAATACGGGATAATACCGCGCCACATAGCAGAACTTTAAAAGTGCTCATCATTGGAAAACGTTC
TTCGGGGCGAAAACTCTCAAGGATCTTACCGCTGTTGAGATCCAGTTCGATGTAACCCACTCGTGCACCC
AACTGATCTTCAGCATCTTTTACTTTCACCAGCGTTTCTGGGTGAGCAAAAACAGGAAGGCAAAATGCCG
CAAAAAAGGGAATAAGGGCGACACGGAAATGTTGAATACTCATATTCTTCCTT
