>Addgene plasmid #157343 | pD649-HAsp-UNC5C-COMP5AP-AviTag-9xHis | depositor partial sequence | sequence record 303796 | insert (extracellular domain)
CAGGATGATGATTTCTTCCACGAGCTGCCCGAGACATTCCCCAGCGATCCTCCAGAACCTCTGCCTCACT
TCCTGATCGAGCCCGAAGAGGCCTACATCGTGAAGAACAAGCCCGTGAACCTGTACTGCAAGGCCTCTCC
TGCCACACAGATCTACTTCAAGTGCAACAGCGAGTGGGTGCACCAGAAAGACCACATCGTGGACGAGAGA
GTGGACGAAACAAGCGGCCTGATCGTGCGGGAAGTGTCCATCGAGATCAGCAGACAGCAGGTCGAGGAAC
TGTTCGGCCCTGAGGATTACTGGTGCCAGTGTGTGGCTTGGTCTAGCGCCGGCACCACAAAGTCCAGAAA
GGCCTATGTGCGGATCGCCTACCTGAGAAAGACCTTCGAGCAAGAGCCCCTGGGCAAAGAGGTGTCCCTT
GAACAAGAGGTGCTGCTGCAGTGTAGACCTCCTGAGGGAATTCCTGTGGCCGAGGTGGAATGGCTGAAGA
ACGAGGACATCATCGACCCCGTGGAAGATCGGAACTTCTACATCACCATCGACCACAACCTGATCATCAA
GCAGGCCAGACTGAGCGACACCGCCAATTACACCTGTGTGGCCAAGAACATCGTGGCCAAGCGGAAGTCT
ACCACCGCCACAGTGATCGTGTATGTGAATGGCGGCTGGTCCACCTGGACAGAGTGGTCCGTGTGCAATA
GCAGATGCGGCAGAGGCTACCAGAAGCGGACCAGAACCTGCACCAATCCTGCTCCTCTGAACGGCGGAGC
CTTTTGTGAAGGCCAGTCTGTGCAGAAGATCGCCTGCACCACACTGTGCCCTGTGGATGGAAGATGGACC
CCTTGGAGCAAGTGGTCTACCTGTGGCACCGAGTGCACCCATTGGCGGAGAAGAGAATGTACAGCCCCTG
CTCCAAAGAACGGCGGCAAGGATTGTGATGGCCTGGTGCTGCAGAGCAAGAACTGCACCGATGGCCTGTG
TATGCAGACAGCCCCAGATTCCGACGACGTGGCCCTTTAT
